>Addgene plasmid #160830 | pXWS320tetO | addgene full sequence | sequence record 317078 | Addgene NGS Result
GGCTTCCTCGCTCACTGACTCGCTGCGCTCGGTCGTTCGGCTGCGGCGAGCGGTATCAGCTCACTCAAAG
GCGGTAATCTCGAGTCCCGTCAAGTCAGCGTAATGCTCTGCCAGTGTTACAACCAATTAACCAATTCTGA
TTAGAAAAACTCATCGAGCATCAAATGAAACTGCAATTTATTCATATCAGGATTATCGATACCATATTTT
TGAAAAAGCCGTTTCTGTAATGAAGGAGAAAACTCACCGAGGCAGTTCCATAGGATGGCAAGATCCTGGT
ATCGGTCTGCGATTCCGACTCGTCCAACATCAATACAACCTATTAATTTCCCCTCGTCAAAAATAAGGTT
ATCAAGTGAGAAATCACCATGAGTGACGACTGAATCCGGTGAGAATGGCAAAAGCTTATGCATTTCTTTC
CAGACTTGTTCAACAGGCCAGCCATTACGCTCGTCATCAAAATCACTCGCATCAACCAAACCGTTATTCA
TTCGTGATTGCGCCTGAGCGAGACGAAATACGCGATCGCTGTTAAAAGGACAATTACAAACAGGAATCGA
ATGCAACCGGCGCAGGAACACTGCCAGCGCATCAACAATATTTTCACCTGAATCAGGATATTCTTCTAAT
ACCTGGAATGCTGTTTTCCCGGGGATCGCAGTGGTGAGTAACCATGCATCATCAGGAGTACGGATAAAAT
GCTTGATGGTCGGAAGAGGCATAAATTCCGTCAGCCAGTTTAGTCTGACCATCTCATCTGTAACATCATT
GGCAACGCTACCTTTGCCATGTTTCAGAAACAACTCTGGCGCATCGGGCTTCCCATACAATCGATAGATT
GTCGCACCTGATTGCCCGACATTATCGCGAGCCCATTTATACCCATATAAATCAGCATCCATGTTGGAAT
TTAATCGCGGCCTGGAGCAAGACGTTTCCCGTTGAATATGGCTCATAACACCCCTTGTATTACTGTTTAT
GTAAGCAGACAGTTTTATTGTTCATGATGATATATTTTTATCTTGTGCAATGTAACATCAGAGATTTTGA
GACACAACGTGGCTTTGTTGAATAAATCGAACTTTTGCTGAGTTGAAGGATCAGATCACGCATCTTCCCG
ACAACGCAGACCGTTCCGTGGCAAAGCAAAAGTTCAAAATCACCAACTGGTCCACCTACAACAAAGCTCT
CATCAACCGTGGCTCCCTCACTTTCTGGCTGGATGATGGGGCGATTCAGGCCTGGTATGAGTCAGCAACA
CCTTCTTCACGAGGCAGACCTCAGCGCTAGCGGAGTGTATACTGGCTTACTATGTTGGCACTGATGAGGG
TGTCAGTGAAGTGCTTCATGTGGCAGGAGAAAAAAGGCTGCACCGGTGCGTCAGCAGAATATGTGATACA
GGATATATTCCGCTTCCTCGCTCACTGACTCGCTACGCTCGGTCGTTCGACTGCGGCGAGCGGAAATGGC
TTACGAACGGGGCGGAGATTTCCTGGAAGATGCCAGGAAGATACTTAACAGGGAAGTGAGAGGGCCGCGG
CAAAGCCGTTTTTCCATAGGCTCCGCCCCCTGACAAGCATCACGAAATCTGACGCTCAAATCAGTGGTGG
CGAAACCCGACAGGACTATAAAGATACCAGGCGTTTCCCCCTGGCGGCTCCCTCGTGCGCTCTCCTGTTC
CTGCCTTTCGGTTTACCGGTGTCATTCCGCTGTTATGGCCGCGTTTGTCTCATTCCACGCCTGACACTCA
GTTCCGGGTAGGCAGTTCGCTCCAAGCTGGACTGTATGCACGAACCCCCCGTTCAGTCCGACCGCTGCGC
CTTATCCGGTAACTATCGTCTTGAGTCCAACCCGGAAAGACATGCAAAAGCACCACTGGCAGCAGCCACT
GGTAATTGATTTAGAGGAGTTAGTCTTGAAGTCATGCGCCGGTTAAGGCTAAACTGAAAGGACAAGTTTT
GGTGACTGCGCTCCTCCAAGCCAGTTACCTCGGTTCAAAGAGTTGGTAGCTCAGAGAACCTTCAAAAAAC
CGCCCTGCAAGGCGGTTTTTTCGTTTTCAGAGCAAGAGATTACGCGCAGACCAAAACGATCTCAAGAAGA
TCATCTTATTAAGGGGTCTGACGCTCAGTGGAACGAAAACTCACGTTAAGGGATTTTGGTCATGAGATTA
TCAAAAAGGATCTTCACCTAGATCCTTTTAAATTAAAAATGAAGTTTTAAATCAATCTAAAGTATATATG
AGTAAACTTGGTCTGACAGTTACCAATGCTTAATCAGTGAGGCACCTATCTCAGCGATCTGTCTATTTCG
TTCATCCATAGTTGCCTGACTCCCCGTCGTGTAGATAACTACGATACGGGAGGGCTTACCATCTGGCCCC
AGTGCTGCAATGATACCGCGAGACCCACGCTCACCGGCTCCAGATTTATCAGCAATAAACCAGCCAGCCG
GAAGGGCCGAGCGCAGAAGTGGTCCTGCAACTTTATCCGCCTCCATCCAGTCTATTCCATGGTGCCACCT
GACGTCTAAGAAACCATTATTATCATGACATTAACCTATAAAAATAGGCGTATCACGAGGCAGAATTTCA
GATAAAAAAAATCCTTAGCTTTCGCTAAGGATGATTTCTGGAATTCGCGGCCGCTTCTAGAGATCGATTT
TAGAGCTGCCTCCCTATCAGTGATAGAGATTGCTACAACTGCAAGGTAGTCCCGGTATCCCTATCAGTGA
TAGAGACTGATAGCTACGAGTCTGAGATCCTACTTGTCCCTATCAGTGATAGAGACAGTACCGAGTTTTC
CCTATCAGTGATAGAGAGCTCATACTGCGACAGAGTCTTTTCCCTATCAGTGATAGAGATAGGCTCCTTT
GTCAAAAGTGATCGCTTCCCTATCAGTGATAGAGACTTCACGGGATAATGTGTTCTACTCCCTATCAGTG
ATAGAGAGCTTAAGTCAATCCAATGCGTTCAGGTGCTCCCTATCAGTGATAGAGAAACTCCGTCATCGTG
GATGTCAATACTGACTCCCTATCAGTGATAGAGATTGATTTCACCGCTGGCGTCAATTCCCTATCAGTGA
TAGAGACTTAGGTGTCCCTAGAATTACTAGAGATCGATTTTAGAGCTGCCTCCCTATCAGTGATAGAGAT
TGCTACAACTGCAAGGTAGTCCCGGTATCCCTATCAGTGATAGAGACTGATAGCTACGAGTCTGAGATCC
TACTTGTCCCTATCAGTGATAGAGACAGTACCGAGTTTTCCCTATCAGTGATAGAGAGCTCATACTGCGA
CAGAGTCTTTTCCCTATCAGTGATAGAGATAGGCTCCTTTGTCAAAAGTGATCGCTTCCCTATCAGTGAT
AGAGACTTCACGGGATAATGTGTTCTACTCCCTATCAGTGATAGAGAGCTTAAGTCAATCCAATGCGTTC
AGGTGCTCCCTATCAGTGATAGAGAAACTCCGTCATCGTGGATGTCAATACTGACTCCCTATCAGTGATA
GAGATTGATTTCACCGCTGGCGTCAATTCCCTATCAGTGATAGAGACTTAGGTGTCCCTAGAATTACTAG
AGATCGATTTTAGAGCTGCCTCCCTATCAGTGATAGAGATTGCTACAACTGCAAGGTAGTCCCGGTATCC
CTATCAGTGATAGAGACTGATAGCTACGAGTCTGAGATCCTACTTGTCCCTATCAGTGATAGAGACAGTA
CCGAGTTTTCCCTATCAGTGATAGAGAGCTCATACTGCGACAGAGTCTTTTCCCTATCAGTGATAGAGAT
AGGCTCCTTTGTCAAAAGTGATCGCTTCCCTATCAGTGATAGAGACTTCACGGGATAATGTGTTCTACTC
CCTATCAGTGATAGAGAGCTTAAGTCAATCCAATGCGTTCAGGTGCTCCCTATCAGTGATAGAGAAACTC
CGTCATCGTGGATGTCAATACTGACTCCCTATCAGTGATAGAGATTGATTTCACCGCTGGCGTCAATTCC
CTATCAGTGATAGAGACTTAGGTGTCCCTAGAATTACTAGAGATCGATTTTAGAGCTGCCTCCCTATCAG
TGATAGAGATTGCTACAACTGCAAGGTAGTCCCGGTATCCCTATCAGTGATAGAGACTGATAGCTACGAG
TCTGAGATCCTACTTGTCCCTATCAGTGATAGAGACAGTACCGAGTTTTCCCTATCAGTGATAGAGAGCT
CATACTGCGACAGAGTCTTTTCCCTATCAGTGATAGAGATAGGCTCCTTTGTCAAAAGTGATCGCTTCCC
TATCAGTGATAGAGACTTCACGGGATAATGTGTTCTACTCCCTATCAGTGATAGAGAGCTTAAGTCAATC
CAATGCGTTCAGGTGCTCCCTATCAGTGATAGAGAAACTCCGTCATCGTGGATGTCAATACTGACTCCCT
ATCAGTGATAGAGATTGATTTCACCGCTGGCGTCAATTCCCTATCAGTGATAGAGACTTAGGTGTCCCTA
GAATTACTAGAGATCGATTTTAGAGCTGCCTCCCTATCAGTGATAGAGATTGCTACAACTGCAAGGTAGT
CCCGGTATCCCTATCAGTGATAGAGACTGATAGCTACGAGTCTGAGATCCTACTTGTCCCTATCAGTGAT
AGAGACAGTACCGAGTTTTCCCTATCAGTGATAGAGAGCTCATACTGCGACAGAGTCTTTTCCCTATCAG
TGATAGAGATAGGCTCCTTTGTCAAAAGTGATCGCTTCCCTATCAGTGATAGAGACTTCACGGGATAATG
TGTTCTACTCCCTATCAGTGATAGAGAGCTTAAGTCAATCCAATGCGTTCAGGTGCTCCCTATCAGTGAT
AGAGAAACTCCGTCATCGTGGATGTCAATACTGACTCCCTATCAGTGATAGAGATTGATTTCACCGCTGG
CGTCAATTCCCTATCAGTGATAGAGACTTAGGTGTCCCTAGAATTACTAGAGATCGATTTTAGAGCTGCC
TCCCTATCAGTGATAGAGATTGCTACAACTGCAAGGTAGTCCCGGTATCCCTATCAGTGATAGAGACTGA
TAGCTACGAGTCTGAGATCCTACTTGTCCCTATCAGTGATAGAGACAGTACCGAGTTTTCCCTATCAGTG
ATAGAGAGCTCATACTGCGACAGAGTCTTTTCCCTATCAGTGATAGAGATAGGCTCCTTTGTCAAAAGTG
ATCGCTTCCCTATCAGTGATAGAGACTTCACGGGATAATGTGTTCTACTCCCTATCAGTGATAGAGAGCT
TAAGTCAATCCAATGCGTTCAGGTGCTCCCTATCAGTGATAGAGAAACTCCGTCATCGTGGATGTCAATA
CTGACTCCCTATCAGTGATAGAGATTGATTTCACCGCTGGCGTCAATTCCCTATCAGTGATAGAGACTTA
GGTGTCCCTAGAATTACTAGAGATCGATTTTAGAGCTGCCTCCCTATCAGTGATAGAGATTGCTACAACT
GCAAGGTAGTCCCGGTATCCCTATCAGTGATAGAGACTGATAGCTACGAGTCTGAGATCCTACTTGTCCC
TATCAGTGATAGAGACAGTACCGAGTTTTCCCTATCAGTGATAGAGAGCTCATACTGCGACAGAGTCTTT
TCCCTATCAGTGATAGAGATAGGCTCCTTTGTCAAAAGTGATCGCTTCCCTATCAGTGATAGAGACTTCA
CGGGATAATGTGTTCTACTCCCTATCAGTGATAGAGAGCTTAAGTCAATCCAATGCGTTCAGGTGCTCCC
TATCAGTGATAGAGAAACTCCGTCATCGTGGATGTCAATACTGACTCCCTATCAGTGATAGAGATTGATT
TCACCGCTGGCGTCAATTCCCTATCAGTGATAGAGACTTAGGTGTCCCTAGAATTACTAGAGATCGATTT
TAGAGCTGCCTCCCTATCAGTGATAGAGATTGCTACAACTGCAAGGTAGTCCCGGTATCCCTATCAGTGA
TAGAGACTGATAGCTACGAGTCTGAGATCCTACTTGTCCCTATCAGTGATAGAGACAGTACCGAGTTTTC
CCTATCAGTGATAGAGAGCTCATACTGCGACAGAGTCTTTTCCCTATCAGTGATAGAGATAGGCTCCTTT
GTCAAAAGTGATCGCTTCCCTATCAGTGATAGAGACTTCACGGGATAATGTGTTCTACTCCCTATCAGTG
ATAGAGAGCTTAAGTCAATCCAATGCGTTCAGGTGCTCCCTATCAGTGATAGAGAAACTCCGTCATCGTG
GATGTCAATACTGACTCCCTATCAGTGATAGAGATTGATTTCACCGCTGGCGTCAATTCCCTATCAGTGA
TAGAGACTTAGGTGTCCCTAGAATTACTAGAGATCGATTTTAGAGCTGCCTCCCTATCAGTGATAGAGAT
TGCTACAACTGCAAGGTAGTCCCGGTATCCCTATCAGTGATAGAGACTGATAGCTACGAGTCTGAGATCC
TACTTGTCCCTATCAGTGATAGAGACAGTACCGAGTTTTCCCTATCAGTGATAGAGAGCTCATACTGCGA
CAGAGTCTTTTCCCTATCAGTGATAGAGATAGGCTCCTTTGTCAAAAGTGATCGCTTCCCTATCAGTGAT
AGAGACTTCACGGGATAATGTGTTCTACTCCCTATCAGTGATAGAGAGCTTAAGTCAATCCAATGCGTTC
AGGTGCTCCCTATCAGTGATAGAGAAACTCCGTCATCGTGGATGTCAATACTGACTCCCTATCAGTGATA
GAGATTGATTTCACCGCTGGCGTCAATTCCCTATCAGTGATAGAGACTTAGGTGTCCCTAGAATTACTAG
AGATCGATTTTAGAGCTGCCTCCCTATCAGTGATAGAGATTGCTACAACTGCAAGGTAGTCCCGGTATCC
CTATCAGTGATAGAGACTGATAGCTACGAGTCTGAGATCCTACTTGTCCCTATCAGTGATAGAGACAGTA
CCGAGTTTTCCCTATCAGTGATAGAGAGCTCATACTGCGACAGAGTCTTTTCCCTATCAGTGATAGAGAT
AGGCTCCTTTGTCAAAAGTGATCGCTTCCCTATCAGTGATAGAGACTTCACGGGATAATGTGTTCTACTC
CCTATCAGTGATAGAGAGCTTAAGTCAATCCAATGCGTTCAGGTGCTCCCTATCAGTGATAGAGAAACTC
CGTCATCGTGGATGTCAATACTGACTCCCTATCAGTGATAGAGATTGATTTCACCGCTGGCGTCAATTCC
CTATCAGTGATAGAGACTTAGGTGTCCCTAGAATTACTAGAGATCGATTTTAGAGCTGCCTCCCTATCAG
TGATAGAGATTGCTACAACTGCAAGGTAGTCCCGGTATCCCTATCAGTGATAGAGACTGATAGCTACGAG
TCTGAGATCCTACTTGTCCCTATCAGTGATAGAGACAGTACCGAGTTTTCCCTATCAGTGATAGAGAGCT
CATACTGCGACAGAGTCTTTTCCCTATCAGTGATAGAGATAGGCTCCTTTGTCAAAAGTGATCGCTTCCC
TATCAGTGATAGAGACTTCACGGGATAATGTGTTCTACTCCCTATCAGTGATAGAGAGCTTAAGTCAATC
CAATGCGTTCAGGTGCTCCCTATCAGTGATAGAGAAACTCCGTCATCGTGGATGTCAATACTGACTCCCT
ATCAGTGATAGAGATTGATTTCACCGCTGGCGTCAATTCCCTATCAGTGATAGAGACTTAGGTGTCCCTA
GAATTACTAGAGATCGATTTTAGAGCTGCCTCCCTATCAGTGATAGAGATTGCTACAACTGCAAGGTAGT
CCCGGTATCCCTATCAGTGATAGAGACTGATAGCTACGAGTCTGAGATCCTACTTGTCCCTATCAGTGAT
AGAGACAGTACCGAGTTTTCCCTATCAGTGATAGAGAGCTCATACTGCGACAGAGTCTTTTCCCTATCAG
TGATAGAGATAGGCTCCTTTGTCAAAAGTGATCGCTTCCCTATCAGTGATAGAGACTTCACGGGATAATG
TGTTCTACTCCCTATCAGTGATAGAGAGCTTAAGTCAATCCAATGCGTTCAGGTGCTCCCTATCAGTGAT
AGAGAAACTCCGTCATCGTGGATGTCAATACTGACTCCCTATCAGTGATAGAGATTGATTTCACCGCTGG
CGTCAATTCCCTATCAGTGATAGAGACTTAGGTGTCCCTAGAATTACTAGAGATCGATTTTAGAGCTGCC
TCCCTATCAGTGATAGAGATTGCTACAACTGCAAGGTAGTCCCGGTATCCCTATCAGTGATAGAGACTGA
TAGCTACGAGTCTGAGATCCTACTTGTCCCTATCAGTGATAGAGACAGTACCGAGTTTTCCCTATCAGTG
ATAGAGAGCTCATACTGCGACAGAGTCTTTTCCCTATCAGTGATAGAGATAGGCTCCTTTGTCAAAAGTG
ATCGCTTCCCTATCAGTGATAGAGACTTCACGGGATAATGTGTTCTACTCCCTATCAGTGATAGAGAGCT
TAAGTCAATCCAATGCGTTCAGGTGCTCCCTATCAGTGATAGAGAAACTCCGTCATCGTGGATGTCAATA
CTGACTCCCTATCAGTGATAGAGATTGATTTCACCGCTGGCGTCAATTCCCTATCAGTGATAGAGACTTA
GGTGTCCCTAGAATTACTAGAGATCGATTTTAGAGCTGCCTCCCTATCAGTGATAGAGATTGCTACAACT
GCAAGGTAGTCCCGGTATCCCTATCAGTGATAGAGACTGATAGCTACGAGTCTGAGATCCTACTTGTCCC
TATCAGTGATAGAGACAGTACCGAGTTTTCCCTATCAGTGATAGAGAGCTCATACTGCGACAGAGTCTTT
TCCCTATCAGTGATAGAGATAGGCTCCTTTGTCAAAAGTGATCGCTTCCCTATCAGTGATAGAGACTTCA
CGGGATAATGTGTTCTACTCCCTATCAGTGATAGAGAGCTTAAGTCAATCCAATGCGTTCAGGTGCTCCC
TATCAGTGATAGAGAAACTCCGTCATCGTGGATGTCAATACTGACTCCCTATCAGTGATAGAGATTGATT
TCACCGCTGGCGTCAATTCCCTATCAGTGATAGAGACTTAGGTGTCCCTAGAATTACTAGAGATCGATTT
TAGAGCTGCCTCCCTATCAGTGATAGAGATTGCTACAACTGCAAGGTAGTCCCGGTATCCCTATCAGTGA
TAGAGACTGATAGCTACGAGTCTGAGATCCTACTTGTCCCTATCAGTGATAGAGACAGTACCGAGTTTTC
CCTATCAGTGATAGAGAGCTCATACTGCGACAGAGTCTTTTCCCTATCAGTGATAGAGATAGGCTCCTTT
GTCAAAAGTGATCGCTTCCCTATCAGTGATAGAGACTTCACGGGATAATGTGTTCTACTCCCTATCAGTG
ATAGAGAGCTTAAGTCAATCCAATGCGTTCAGGTGCTCCCTATCAGTGATAGAGAAACTCCGTCATCGTG
GATGTCAATACTGACTCCCTATCAGTGATAGAGATTGATTTCACCGCTGGCGTCAATTCCCTATCAGTGA
TAGAGACTTAGGTGTCCCTAGAATTACTAGAGATCGATTTTAGAGCTGCCTCCCTATCAGTGATAGAGAT
TGCTACAACTGCAAGGTAGTCCCGGTATCCCTATCAGTGATAGAGACTGATAGCTACGAGTCTGAGATCC
TACTTGTCCCTATCAGTGATAGAGACAGTACCGAGTTTTCCCTATCAGTGATAGAGAGCTCATACTGCGA
CAGAGTCTTTTCCCTATCAGTGATAGAGATAGGCTCCTTTGTCAAAAGTGATCGCTTCCCTATCAGTGAT
AGAGACTTCACGGGATAATGTGTTCTACTCCCTATCAGTGATAGAGAGCTTAAGTCAATCCAATGCGTTC
AGGTGCTCCCTATCAGTGATAGAGAAACTCCGTCATCGTGGATGTCAATACTGACTCCCTATCAGTGATA
GAGATTGATTTCACCGCTGGCGTCAATTCCCTATCAGTGATAGAGACTTAGGTGTCCCTAGAATTACTAG
AGATCGATTTTAGAGCTGCCTCCCTATCAGTGATAGAGATTGCTACAACTGCAAGGTAGTCCCGGTATCC
CTATCAGTGATAGAGACTGATAGCTACGAGTCTGAGATCCTACTTGTCCCTATCAGTGATAGAGACAGTA
CCGAGTTTTCCCTATCAGTGATAGAGAGCTCATACTGCGACAGAGTCTTTTCCCTATCAGTGATAGAGAT
AGGCTCCTTTGTCAAAAGTGATCGCTTCCCTATCAGTGATAGAGACTTCACGGGATAATGTGTTCTACTC
CCTATCAGTGATAGAGAGCTTAAGTCAATCCAATGCGTTCAGGTGCTCCCTATCAGTGATAGAGAAACTC
CGTCATCGTGGATGTCAATACTGACTCCCTATCAGTGATAGAGATTGATTTCACCGCTGGCGTCAATTCC
CTATCAGTGATAGAGACTTAGGTGTCCCTAGAATTACTAGAGATCGATTTTAGAGCTGCCTCCCTATCAG
TGATAGAGATTGCTACAACTGCAAGGTAGTCCCGGTATCCCTATCAGTGATAGAGACTGATAGCTACGAG
TCTGAGATCCTACTTGTCCCTATCAGTGATAGAGACAGTACCGAGTTTTCCCTATCAGTGATAGAGAGCT
CATACTGCGACAGAGTCTTTTCCCTATCAGTGATAGAGATAGGCTCCTTTGTCAAAAGTGATCGCTTCCC
TATCAGTGATAGAGACTTCACGGGATAATGTGTTCTACTCCCTATCAGTGATAGAGAGCTTAAGTCAATC
CAATGCGTTCAGGTGCTCCCTATCAGTGATAGAGAAACTCCGTCATCGTGGATGTCAATACTGACTCCCT
ATCAGTGATAGAGATTGATTTCACCGCTGGCGTCAATTCCCTATCAGTGATAGAGACTTAGGTGTCCCTA
GAATTACTAGAGATCGATTTTAGAGCTGCCTCCCTATCAGTGATAGAGATTGCTACAACTGCAAGGTAGT
CCCGGTATCCCTATCAGTGATAGAGACTGATAGCTACGAGTCTGAGATCCTACTTGTCCCTATCAGTGAT
AGAGACAGTACCGAGTTTTCCCTATCAGTGATAGAGAGCTCATACTGCGACAGAGTCTTTTCCCTATCAG
TGATAGAGATAGGCTCCTTTGTCAAAAGTGATCGCTTCCCTATCAGTGATAGAGACTTCACGGGATAATG
TGTTCTACTCCCTATCAGTGATAGAGAGCTTAAGTCAATCCAATGCGTTCAGGTGCTCCCTATCAGTGAT
AGAGAAACTCCGTCATCGTGGATGTCAATACTGACTCCCTATCAGTGATAGAGATTGATTTCACCGCTGG
CGTCAATTCCCTATCAGTGATAGAGACTTAGGTGTCCCTAGAATTACTAGAGATCGATTTTAGAGCTGCC
TCCCTATCAGTGATAGAGATTGCTACAACTGCAAGGTAGTCCCGGTATCCCTATCAGTGATAGAGACTGA
TAGCTACGAGTCTGAGATCCTACTTGTCCCTATCAGTGATAGAGACAGTACCGAGTTTTCCCTATCAGTG
ATAGAGAGCTCATACTGCGACAGAGTCTTTTCCCTATCAGTGATAGAGATAGGCTCCTTTGTCAAAAGTG
ATCGCTTCCCTATCAGTGATAGAGACTTCACGGGATAATGTGTTCTACTCCCTATCAGTGATAGAGAGCT
TAAGTCAATCCAATGCGTTCAGGTGCTCCCTATCAGTGATAGAGAAACTCCGTCATCGTGGATGTCAATA
CTGACTCCCTATCAGTGATAGAGATTGATTTCACCGCTGGCGTCAATTCCCTATCAGTGATAGAGACTTA
GGTGTCCCTAGAATTACTAGAGATCGATTTTAGAGCTGCCTCCCTATCAGTGATAGAGATTGCTACAACT
GCAAGGTAGTCCCGGTATCCCTATCAGTGATAGAGACTGATAGCTACGAGTCTGAGATCCTACTTGTCCC
TATCAGTGATAGAGACAGTACCGAGTTTTCCCTATCAGTGATAGAGAGCTCATACTGCGACAGAGTCTTT
TCCCTATCAGTGATAGAGATAGGCTCCTTTGTCAAAAGTGATCGCTTCCCTATCAGTGATAGAGACTTCA
CGGGATAATGTGTTCTACTCCCTATCAGTGATAGAGAGCTTAAGTCAATCCAATGCGTTCAGGTGCTCCC
TATCAGTGATAGAGAAACTCCGTCATCGTGGATGTCAATACTGACTCCCTATCAGTGATAGAGATTGATT
TCACCGCTGGCGTCAATTCCCTATCAGTGATAGAGACTTAGGTGTCCCTAGAATTACTAGAGATCGATTT
TAGAGCTGCCTCCCTATCAGTGATAGAGATTGCTACAACTGCAAGGTAGTCCCGGTATCCCTATCAGTGA
TAGAGACTGATAGCTACGAGTCTGAGATCCTACTTGTCCCTATCAGTGATAGAGACAGTACCGAGTTTTC
CCTATCAGTGATAGAGAGCTCATACTGCGACAGAGTCTTTTCCCTATCAGTGATAGAGATAGGCTCCTTT
GTCAAAAGTGATCGCTTCCCTATCAGTGATAGAGACTTCACGGGATAATGTGTTCTACTCCCTATCAGTG
ATAGAGAGCTTAAGTCAATCCAATGCGTTCAGGTGCTCCCTATCAGTGATAGAGAAACTCCGTCATCGTG
GATGTCAATACTGACTCCCTATCAGTGATAGAGATTGATTTCACCGCTGGCGTCAATTCCCTATCAGTGA
TAGAGACTTAGGTGTCCCTAGAATTACTAGAGATCGATTTTAGAGCTGCCTCCCTATCAGTGATAGAGAT
TGCTACAACTGCAAGGTAGTCCCGGTATCCCTATCAGTGATAGAGACTGATAGCTACGAGTCTGAGATCC
TACTTGTCCCTATCAGTGATAGAGACAGTACCGAGTTTTCCCTATCAGTGATAGAGAGCTCATACTGCGA
CAGAGTCTTTTCCCTATCAGTGATAGAGATAGGCTCCTTTGTCAAAAGTGATCGCTTCCCTATCAGTGAT
AGAGACTTCACGGGATAATGTGTTCTACTCCCTATCAGTGATAGAGAGCTTAAGTCAATCCAATGCGTTC
AGGTGCTCCCTATCAGTGATAGAGAAACTCCGTCATCGTGGATGTCAATACTGACTCCCTATCAGTGATA
GAGATTGATTTCACCGCTGGCGTCAATTCCCTATCAGTGATAGAGACTTAGGTGTCCCTAGAATTACTAG
AGATCGATTTTAGAGCTGCCTCCCTATCAGTGATAGAGATTGCTACAACTGCAAGGTAGTCCCGGTATCC
CTATCAGTGATAGAGACTGATAGCTACGAGTCTGAGATCCTACTTGTCCCTATCAGTGATAGAGACAGTA
CCGAGTTTTCCCTATCAGTGATAGAGAGCTCATACTGCGACAGAGTCTTTTCCCTATCAGTGATAGAGAT
AGGCTCCTTTGTCAAAAGTGATCGCTTCCCTATCAGTGATAGAGACTTCACGGGATAATGTGTTCTACTC
CCTATCAGTGATAGAGAGCTTAAGTCAATCCAATGCGTTCAGGTGCTCCCTATCAGTGATAGAGAAACTC
CGTCATCGTGGATGTCAATACTGACTCCCTATCAGTGATAGAGATTGATTTCACCGCTGGCGTCAATTCC
CTATCAGTGATAGAGACTTAGGTGTCCCTAGAATTACTAGAGATCGATTTTAGAGCTGCCTCCCTATCAG
TGATAGAGATTGCTACAACTGCAAGGTAGTCCCGGTATCCCTATCAGTGATAGAGACTGATAGCTACGAG
TCTGAGATCCTACTTGTCCCTATCAGTGATAGAGACAGTACCGAGTTTTCCCTATCAGTGATAGAGAGCT
CATACTGCGACAGAGTCTTTTCCCTATCAGTGATAGAGATAGGCTCCTTTGTCAAAAGTGATCGCTTCCC
TATCAGTGATAGAGACTTCACGGGATAATGTGTTCTACTCCCTATCAGTGATAGAGAGCTTAAGTCAATC
CAATGCGTTCAGGTGCTCCCTATCAGTGATAGAGAAACTCCGTCATCGTGGATGTCAATACTGACTCCCT
ATCAGTGATAGAGATTGATTTCACCGCTGGCGTCAATTCCCTATCAGTGATAGAGACTTAGGTGTCCCTA
GAATTACTAGAGATCGATTTTAGAGCTGCCTCCCTATCAGTGATAGAGATTGCTACAACTGCAAGGTAGT
CCCGGTATCCCTATCAGTGATAGAGACTGATAGCTACGAGTCTGAGATCCTACTTGTCCCTATCAGTGAT
AGAGACAGTACCGAGTTTTCCCTATCAGTGATAGAGAGCTCATACTGCGACAGAGTCTTTTCCCTATCAG
TGATAGAGATAGGCTCCTTTGTCAAAAGTGATCGCTTCCCTATCAGTGATAGAGACTTCACGGGATAATG
TGTTCTACTCCCTATCAGTGATAGAGAGCTTAAGTCAATCCAATGCGTTCAGGTGCTCCCTATCAGTGAT
AGAGAAACTCCGTCATCGTGGATGTCAATACTGACTCCCTATCAGTGATAGAGATTGATTTCACCGCTGG
CGTCAATTCCCTATCAGTGATAGAGACTTAGGTGTCCCTAGAATTACTAGAGATCGATTTTAGAGCTGCC
TCCCTATCAGTGATAGAGATTGCTACAACTGCAAGGTAGTCCCGGTATCCCTATCAGTGATAGAGACTGA
TAGCTACGAGTCTGAGATCCTACTTGTCCCTATCAGTGATAGAGACAGTACCGAGTTTTCCCTATCAGTG
ATAGAGAGCTCATACTGCGACAGAGTCTTTTCCCTATCAGTGATAGAGATAGGCTCCTTTGTCAAAAGTG
ATCGCTTCCCTATCAGTGATAGAGACTTCACGGGATAATGTGTTCTACTCCCTATCAGTGATAGAGAGCT
TAAGTCAATCCAATGCGTTCAGGTGCTCCCTATCAGTGATAGAGAAACTCCGTCATCGTGGATGTCAATA
CTGACTCCCTATCAGTGATAGAGATTGATTTCACCGCTGGCGTCAATTCCCTATCAGTGATAGAGACTTA
GGTGTCCCTAGAATTACTAGAGATCGATTTTAGAGCTGCCTCCCTATCAGTGATAGAGATTGCTACAACT
GCAAGGTAGTCCCGGTATCCCTATCAGTGATAGAGACTGATAGCTACGAGTCTGAGATCCTACTTGTCCC
TATCAGTGATAGAGACAGTACCGAGTTTTCCCTATCAGTGATAGAGAGCTCATACTGCGACAGAGTCTTT
TCCCTATCAGTGATAGAGATAGGCTCCTTTGTCAAAAGTGATCGCTTCCCTATCAGTGATAGAGACTTCA
CGGGATAATGTGTTCTACTCCCTATCAGTGATAGAGAGCTTAAGTCAATCCAATGCGTTCAGGTGCTCCC
TATCAGTGATAGAGAAACTCCGTCATCGTGGATGTCAATACTGACTCCCTATCAGTGATAGAGATTGATT
TCACCGCTGGCGTCAATTCCCTATCAGTGATAGAGACTTAGGTGTCCCTAGAATTACTAGAGATCGATTT
TAGAGCTGCCTCCCTATCAGTGATAGAGATTGCTACAACTGCAAGGTAGTCCCGGTATCCCTATCAGTGA
TAGAGACTGATAGCTACGAGTCTGAGATCCTACTTGTCCCTATCAGTGATAGAGACAGTACCGAGTTTTC
CCTATCAGTGATAGAGAGCTCATACTGCGACAGAGTCTTTTCCCTATCAGTGATAGAGATAGGCTCCTTT
GTCAAAAGTGATCGCTTCCCTATCAGTGATAGAGACTTCACGGGATAATGTGTTCTACTCCCTATCAGTG
ATAGAGAGCTTAAGTCAATCCAATGCGTTCAGGTGCTCCCTATCAGTGATAGAGAAACTCCGTCATCGTG
GATGTCAATACTGACTCCCTATCAGTGATAGAGATTGATTTCACCGCTGGCGTCAATTCCCTATCAGTGA
TAGAGACTTAGGTGTCCCTAGAATTACTAGAGATCGATTTTAGAGCTGCCTCCCTATCAGTGATAGAGAT
TGCTACAACTGCAAGGTAGTCCCGGTATCCCTATCAGTGATAGAGACTGATAGCTACGAGTCTGAGATCC
TACTTGTCCCTATCAGTGATAGAGACAGTACCGAGTTTTCCCTATCAGTGATAGAGAGCTCATACTGCGA
CAGAGTCTTTTCCCTATCAGTGATAGAGATAGGCTCCTTTGTCAAAAGTGATCGCTTCCCTATCAGTGAT
AGAGACTTCACGGGATAATGTGTTCTACTCCCTATCAGTGATAGAGAGCTTAAGTCAATCCAATGCGTTC
AGGTGCTCCCTATCAGTGATAGAGAAACTCCGTCATCGTGGATGTCAATACTGACTCCCTATCAGTGATA
GAGATTGATTTCACCGCTGGCGTCAATTCCCTATCAGTGATAGAGACTTAGGTGTCCCTAGAATTACTAG
AGATCGATTTTAGAGCTGCCTCCCTATCAGTGATAGAGATTGCTACAACTGCAAGGTAGTCCCGGTATCC
CTATCAGTGATAGAGACTGATAGCTACGAGTCTGAGATCCTACTTGTCCCTATCAGTGATAGAGACAGTA
CCGAGTTTTCCCTATCAGTGATAGAGAGCTCATACTGCGACAGAGTCTTTTCCCTATCAGTGATAGAGAT
AGGCTCCTTTGTCAAAAGTGATCGCTTCCCTATCAGTGATAGAGACTTCACGGGATAATGTGTTCTACTC
CCTATCAGTGATAGAGAGCTTAAGTCAATCCAATGCGTTCAGGTGCTCCCTATCAGTGATAGAGAAACTC
CGTCATCGTGGATGTCAATACTGACTCCCTATCAGTGATAGAGATTGATTTCACCGCTGGCGTCAATTCC
CTATCAGTGATAGAGACTTAGGTGTCCCTAGAATTACTAGAGATCGATTTTAGAGCTGCCTCCCTATCAG
TGATAGAGATTGCTACAACTGCAAGGTAGTCCCGGTATCCCTATCAGTGATAGAGACTGATAGCTACGAG
TCTGAGATCCTACTTGTCCCTATCAGTGATAGAGACAGTACCGAGTTTTCCCTATCAGTGATAGAGAGCT
CATACTGCGACAGAGTCTTTTCCCTATCAGTGATAGAGATAGGCTCCTTTGTCAAAAGTGATCGCTTCCC
TATCAGTGATAGAGACTTCACGGGATAATGTGTTCTACTCCCTATCAGTGATAGAGAGCTTAAGTCAATC
CAATGCGTTCAGGTGCTCCCTATCAGTGATAGAGAAACTCCGTCATCGTGGATGTCAATACTGACTCCCT
ATCAGTGATAGAGATTGATTTCACCGCTGGCGTCAATTCCCTATCAGTGATAGAGACTTAGGTGTCCCTA
GAATTACTAGAGCCAGGCATCAAATAAAACGAAAGGCTCAGTCGAAAGACTGGGCCTTTCGTTTTATCTG
TTGTTTGTCGGTGAACGCTCTCTACTAGAGTCACACTGGCTCACCTTCGGGTGGGCCTTTCTGCGTTTAT
ATACTAGTAGCGGCCGCTGCA
