[The description below was written by a language model from this plasmid's Addgene catalogue record.]
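Description:
pXWS320tetO is a synthetic biology plasmid built on the pSB3K3 backbone (about 2.7 kb), a BioBrick-style vector that is maintained in bacteria at low copy number and selected with kanamycin. The record does not list the origin of replication or provide a feature table, so the detailed backbone layout cannot be confirmed here. The insert sits between EcoRI and PstI sites, both of which remain intact, so the whole array can be excised or transferred as a unit.

The payload is a fully synthetic insert of roughly 14.8 kb named (320 X tetO)-t, consisting of 320 tandem copies of the tet operator. The trailing "t" probably denotes a terminator, though the record does not spell this out. No promoter or coding sequence is recorded, consistent with the array's role as a non-coding "DNA sponge": tetO is the binding site for the TetR repressor, so a large array of operator sites acts as a decoy that titrates the protein away from its functional targets. According to the associated publication, such protein-binding sponges are used to tune gene expression in synthetic circuits and to mitigate the toxicity of the bound protein.

Because the insert is so long and highly repetitive, the depositor notes that the plasmid may be prone to recombination. This fits its recorded propagation in a recombination-reducing host strain at reduced temperature, and the array's integrity should be verified across independent isolates.
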