Addgene plasmid #160830: pXWS320tetO
Purpose: 320 repeats of tetO sponge
Depositing lab: Baojun Wang. Depositing organization: University of Edinburgh. Publication: Synthetic protein-binding DNA sponge as a tool to tune gene expression and mitigate protein toxicity. Wan X, Pinto F, Yu L, Wang B. Nat Commun. 2020 Nov 24;11(1):5961. doi: 10.1038/s41467-020-19552-9. PubMed 33235249.
Backbone
  Vector backbone: pSB3K3
  Backbone size w/o insert (bp): 2672
  Vector type: Synthetic Biology
Growth in bacteria
  Bacterial resistance: Kanamycin, 50 μg/mL
  Growth temperature: 30°C
  Growth strain: NEB Stable
  Copy number: Low Copy
Gene/Insert
  Gene/Insert name: (320 X tetO)-t
  Species: Synthetic
  Insert size (bp): 14849
  Cloning method: Restriction Enzyme; 5′ cloning site EcoRI (not destroyed); 3′ cloning site PstI (not destroyed)
  Sequencing primers: 5′ TGCCACCTGACGTCTAAGAA; 3′ ATTACCGCCTTTGAGTGAGC
Terms and licenses: Academic/Nonprofit Terms; Industry Terms: Not Available to Industry
Depositor comments: This plasmid may be prone to recombination. It is recommended to screen multiple DNA preparations from cultures started from single colonies.
How to cite: pXWS320tetO was a gift from Baojun Wang (Addgene plasmid # 160830 ; http://n2t.net/addgene:160830 ; RRID:Addgene_160830)
