>Addgene plasmid #160830 | pXWS320tetO | depositor partial sequence | sequence record 311331 | (320 X tetO)-t
ATCGATTTTAGAGCTGCCTCCCTATCAGTGATAGAGATTGCTACAACTGCAAGGTAGTCCCGGTATCCCT
ATCAGTGATAGAGACTGATAGCTACGAGTCTGAGATCCTACTTGTCCCTATCAGTGATAGAGACAGTACC
GAGTTTTCCCTATCAGTGATAGAGAGCTCATACTGCGACAGAGTCTTTTCCCTATCAGTGATAGAGATAG
GCTCCTTTGTCAAAAGTGATCGCTTCCCTATCAGTGATAGAGACTTCACGGGATAATGTGTTCTACTCCC
TATCAGTGATAGAGAGCTTAAGTCAATCCAATGCGTTCAGGTGCTCCCTATCAGTGATAGAGAAACTCCG
TCATCGTGGATGTCAATACTGACTCCCTATCAGTGATAGAGATTGATTTCACCGCTGGCGTCAATTCCCT
ATCAGTGATAGAGACTTAGGTGTCCCTAGAATTACTAGAGATCGATTTTAGAGCTGCCTCCCTATCAGTG
ATAGAGATTGCTACAACTGCAAGGTAGTCCCGGTATCCCTATCAGTGATAGAGACTGATAGCTACGAGTC
TGAGATCCTACTTGTCCCTATCAGTGATAGAGACAGTACCGAGTTTTCCCTATCAGTGATAGAGAGCTCA
TACTGCGACAGAGTCTTTTCCCTATCAGTGATAGAGATAGGCTCCTTTGTCAAAAGTGATCGCTTCCCTA
TCAGTGATAGAGACTTCACGGGATAATGTGTTCTACTCCCTATCAGTGATAGAGAGCTTAAGTCAATCCA
ATGCGTTCAGGTGCTCCCTATCAGTGATAGAGAAACTCCGTCATCGTGGATGTCAATACTGACTCCCTAT
CAGTGATAGAGATTGATTTCACCGCTGGCGTCAATTCCCTATCAGTGATAGAGACTTAGGTGTCCCTAGA
ATTACTAGAGATCGATTTTAGAGCTGCCTCCCTATCAGTGATAGAGATTGCTACAACTGCAAGGTAGTCC
CGGTATCCCTATCAGTGATAGAGACTGATAGCTACGAGTCTGAGATCCTACTTGTCCCTATCAGTGATAG
AGACAGTACCGAGTTTTCCCTATCAGTGATAGAGAGCTCATACTGCGACAGAGTCTTTTCCCTATCAGTG
ATAGAGATAGGCTCCTTTGTCAAAAGTGATCGCTTCCCTATCAGTGATAGAGACTTCACGGGATAATGTG
TTCTACTCCCTATCAGTGATAGAGAGCTTAAGTCAATCCAATGCGTTCAGGTGCTCCCTATCAGTGATAG
AGAAACTCCGTCATCGTGGATGTCAATACTGACTCCCTATCAGTGATAGAGATTGATTTCACCGCTGGCG
TCAATTCCCTATCAGTGATAGAGACTTAGGTGTCCCTAGAATTACTAGAGATCGATTTTAGAGCTGCCTC
CCTATCAGTGATAGAGATTGCTACAACTGCAAGGTAGTCCCGGTATCCCTATCAGTGATAGAGACTGATA
GCTACGAGTCTGAGATCCTACTTGTCCCTATCAGTGATAGAGACAGTACCGAGTTTTCCCTATCAGTGAT
AGAGAGCTCATACTGCGACAGAGTCTTTTCCCTATCAGTGATAGAGATAGGCTCCTTTGTCAAAAGTGAT
CGCTTCCCTATCAGTGATAGAGACTTCACGGGATAATGTGTTCTACTCCCTATCAGTGATAGAGAGCTTA
AGTCAATCCAATGCGTTCAGGTGCTCCCTATCAGTGATAGAGAAACTCCGTCATCGTGGATGTCAATACT
GACTCCCTATCAGTGATAGAGATTGATTTCACCGCTGGCGTCAATTCCCTATCAGTGATAGAGACTTAGG
TGTCCCTAGAATTACTAGAGATCGATTTTAGAGCTGCCTCCCTATCAGTGATAGAGATTGCTACAACTGC
AAGGTAGTCCCGGTATCCCTATCAGTGATAGAGACTGATAGCTACGAGTCTGAGATCCTACTTGTCCCTA
TCAGTGATAGAGACAGTACCGAGTTTTCCCTATCAGTGATAGAGAGCTCATACTGCGACAGAGTCTTTTC
CCTATCAGTGATAGAGATAGGCTCCTTTGTCAAAAGTGATCGCTTCCCTATCAGTGATAGAGACTTCACG
GGATAATGTGTTCTACTCCCTATCAGTGATAGAGAGCTTAAGTCAATCCAATGCGTTCAGGTGCTCCCTA
TCAGTGATAGAGAAACTCCGTCATCGTGGATGTCAATACTGACTCCCTATCAGTGATAGAGATTGATTTC
ACCGCTGGCGTCAATTCCCTATCAGTGATAGAGACTTAGGTGTCCCTAGAATTACTAGAGATCGATTTTA
GAGCTGCCTCCCTATCAGTGATAGAGATTGCTACAACTGCAAGGTAGTCCCGGTATCCCTATCAGTGATA
GAGACTGATAGCTACGAGTCTGAGATCCTACTTGTCCCTATCAGTGATAGAGACAGTACCGAGTTTTCCC
TATCAGTGATAGAGAGCTCATACTGCGACAGAGTCTTTTCCCTATCAGTGATAGAGATAGGCTCCTTTGT
CAAAAGTGATCGCTTCCCTATCAGTGATAGAGACTTCACGGGATAATGTGTTCTACTCCCTATCAGTGAT
AGAGAGCTTAAGTCAATCCAATGCGTTCAGGTGCTCCCTATCAGTGATAGAGAAACTCCGTCATCGTGGA
TGTCAATACTGACTCCCTATCAGTGATAGAGATTGATTTCACCGCTGGCGTCAATTCCCTATCAGTGATA
GAGACTTAGGTGTCCCTAGAATTACTAGAGATCGATTTTAGAGCTGCCTCCCTATCAGTGATAGAGATTG
CTACAACTGCAAGGTAGTCCCGGTATCCCTATCAGTGATAGAGACTGATAGCTACGAGTCTGAGATCCTA
CTTGTCCCTATCAGTGATAGAGACAGTACCGAGTTTTCCCTATCAGTGATAGAGAGCTCATACTGCGACA
GAGTCTTTTCCCTATCAGTGATAGAGATAGGCTCCTTTGTCAAAAGTGATCGCTTCCCTATCAGTGATAG
AGACTTCACGGGATAATGTGTTCTACTCCCTATCAGTGATAGAGAGCTTAAGTCAATCCAATGCGTTCAG
GTGCTCCCTATCAGTGATAGAGAAACTCCGTCATCGTGGATGTCAATACTGACTCCCTATCAGTGATAGA
GATTGATTTCACCGCTGGCGTCAATTCCCTATCAGTGATAGAGACTTAGGTGTCCCTAGAATTACTAGAG
ATCGATTTTAGAGCTGCCTCCCTATCAGTGATAGAGATTGCTACAACTGCAAGGTAGTCCCGGTATCCCT
ATCAGTGATAGAGACTGATAGCTACGAGTCTGAGATCCTACTTGTCCCTATCAGTGATAGAGACAGTACC
GAGTTTTCCCTATCAGTGATAGAGAGCTCATACTGCGACAGAGTCTTTTCCCTATCAGTGATAGAGATAG
GCTCCTTTGTCAAAAGTGATCGCTTCCCTATCAGTGATAGAGACTTCACGGGATAATGTGTTCTACTCCC
TATCAGTGATAGAGAGCTTAAGTCAATCCAATGCGTTCAGGTGCTCCCTATCAGTGATAGAGAAACTCCG
TCATCGTGGATGTCAATACTGACTCCCTATCAGTGATAGAGATTGATTTCACCGCTGGCGTCAATTCCCT
ATCAGTGATAGAGACTTAGGTGTCCCTAGAATTACTAGAGATCGATTTTAGAGCTGCCTCCCTATCAGTG
ATAGAGATTGCTACAACTGCAAGGTAGTCCCGGTATCCCTATCAGTGATAGAGACTGATAGCTACGAGTC
TGAGATCCTACTTGTCCCTATCAGTGATAGAGACAGTACCGAGTTTTCCCTATCAGTGATAGAGAGCTCA
TACTGCGACAGAGTCTTTTCCCTATCAGTGATAGAGATAGGCTCCTTTGTCAAAAGTGATCGCTTCCCTA
TCAGTGATAGAGACTTCACGGGATAATGTGTTCTACTCCCTATCAGTGATAGAGAGCTTAAGTCAATCCA
ATGCGTTCAGGTGCTCCCTATCAGTGATAGAGAAACTCCGTCATCGTGGATGTCAATACTGACTCCCTAT
CAGTGATAGAGATTGATTTCACCGCTGGCGTCAATTCCCTATCAGTGATAGAGACTTAGGTGTCCCTAGA
ATTACTAGAGATCGATTTTAGAGCTGCCTCCCTATCAGTGATAGAGATTGCTACAACTGCAAGGTAGTCC
CGGTATCCCTATCAGTGATAGAGACTGATAGCTACGAGTCTGAGATCCTACTTGTCCCTATCAGTGATAG
AGACAGTACCGAGTTTTCCCTATCAGTGATAGAGAGCTCATACTGCGACAGAGTCTTTTCCCTATCAGTG
ATAGAGATAGGCTCCTTTGTCAAAAGTGATCGCTTCCCTATCAGTGATAGAGACTTCACGGGATAATGTG
TTCTACTCCCTATCAGTGATAGAGAGCTTAAGTCAATCCAATGCGTTCAGGTGCTCCCTATCAGTGATAG
AGAAACTCCGTCATCGTGGATGTCAATACTGACTCCCTATCAGTGATAGAGATTGATTTCACCGCTGGCG
TCAATTCCCTATCAGTGATAGAGACTTAGGTGTCCCTAGAATTACTAGAGATCGATTTTAGAGCTGCCTC
CCTATCAGTGATAGAGATTGCTACAACTGCAAGGTAGTCCCGGTATCCCTATCAGTGATAGAGACTGATA
GCTACGAGTCTGAGATCCTACTTGTCCCTATCAGTGATAGAGACAGTACCGAGTTTTCCCTATCAGTGAT
AGAGAGCTCATACTGCGACAGAGTCTTTTCCCTATCAGTGATAGAGATAGGCTCCTTTGTCAAAAGTGAT
CGCTTCCCTATCAGTGATAGAGACTTCACGGGATAATGTGTTCTACTCCCTATCAGTGATAGAGAGCTTA
AGTCAATCCAATGCGTTCAGGTGCTCCCTATCAGTGATAGAGAAACTCCGTCATCGTGGATGTCAATACT
GACTCCCTATCAGTGATAGAGATTGATTTCACCGCTGGCGTCAATTCCCTATCAGTGATAGAGACTTAGG
TGTCCCTAGAATTACTAGAGATCGATTTTAGAGCTGCCTCCCTATCAGTGATAGAGATTGCTACAACTGC
AAGGTAGTCCCGGTATCCCTATCAGTGATAGAGACTGATAGCTACGAGTCTGAGATCCTACTTGTCCCTA
TCAGTGATAGAGACAGTACCGAGTTTTCCCTATCAGTGATAGAGAGCTCATACTGCGACAGAGTCTTTTC
CCTATCAGTGATAGAGATAGGCTCCTTTGTCAAAAGTGATCGCTTCCCTATCAGTGATAGAGACTTCACG
GGATAATGTGTTCTACTCCCTATCAGTGATAGAGAGCTTAAGTCAATCCAATGCGTTCAGGTGCTCCCTA
TCAGTGATAGAGAAACTCCGTCATCGTGGATGTCAATACTGACTCCCTATCAGTGATAGAGATTGATTTC
ACCGCTGGCGTCAATTCCCTATCAGTGATAGAGACTTAGGTGTCCCTAGAATTACTAGAGATCGATTTTA
GAGCTGCCTCCCTATCAGTGATAGAGATTGCTACAACTGCAAGGTAGTCCCGGTATCCCTATCAGTGATA
GAGACTGATAGCTACGAGTCTGAGATCCTACTTGTCCCTATCAGTGATAGAGACAGTACCGAGTTTTCCC
TATCAGTGATAGAGAGCTCATACTGCGACAGAGTCTTTTCCCTATCAGTGATAGAGATAGGCTCCTTTGT
CAAAAGTGATCGCTTCCCTATCAGTGATAGAGACTTCACGGGATAATGTGTTCTACTCCCTATCAGTGAT
AGAGAGCTTAAGTCAATCCAATGCGTTCAGGTGCTCCCTATCAGTGATAGAGAAACTCCGTCATCGTGGA
TGTCAATACTGACTCCCTATCAGTGATAGAGATTGATTTCACCGCTGGCGTCAATTCCCTATCAGTGATA
GAGACTTAGGTGTCCCTAGAATTACTAGAGATCGATTTTAGAGCTGCCTCCCTATCAGTGATAGAGATTG
CTACAACTGCAAGGTAGTCCCGGTATCCCTATCAGTGATAGAGACTGATAGCTACGAGTCTGAGATCCTA
CTTGTCCCTATCAGTGATAGAGACAGTACCGAGTTTTCCCTATCAGTGATAGAGAGCTCATACTGCGACA
GAGTCTTTTCCCTATCAGTGATAGAGATAGGCTCCTTTGTCAAAAGTGATCGCTTCCCTATCAGTGATAG
AGACTTCACGGGATAATGTGTTCTACTCCCTATCAGTGATAGAGAGCTTAAGTCAATCCAATGCGTTCAG
GTGCTCCCTATCAGTGATAGAGAAACTCCGTCATCGTGGATGTCAATACTGACTCCCTATCAGTGATAGA
GATTGATTTCACCGCTGGCGTCAATTCCCTATCAGTGATAGAGACTTAGGTGTCCCTAGAATTACTAGAG
ATCGATTTTAGAGCTGCCTCCCTATCAGTGATAGAGATTGCTACAACTGCAAGGTAGTCCCGGTATCCCT
ATCAGTGATAGAGACTGATAGCTACGAGTCTGAGATCCTACTTGTCCCTATCAGTGATAGAGACAGTACC
GAGTTTTCCCTATCAGTGATAGAGAGCTCATACTGCGACAGAGTCTTTTCCCTATCAGTGATAGAGATAG
GCTCCTTTGTCAAAAGTGATCGCTTCCCTATCAGTGATAGAGACTTCACGGGATAATGTGTTCTACTCCC
TATCAGTGATAGAGAGCTTAAGTCAATCCAATGCGTTCAGGTGCTCCCTATCAGTGATAGAGAAACTCCG
TCATCGTGGATGTCAATACTGACTCCCTATCAGTGATAGAGATTGATTTCACCGCTGGCGTCAATTCCCT
ATCAGTGATAGAGACTTAGGTGTCCCTAGAATTACTAGAGATCGATTTTAGAGCTGCCTCCCTATCAGTG
ATAGAGATTGCTACAACTGCAAGGTAGTCCCGGTATCCCTATCAGTGATAGAGACTGATAGCTACGAGTC
TGAGATCCTACTTGTCCCTATCAGTGATAGAGACAGTACCGAGTTTTCCCTATCAGTGATAGAGAGCTCA
TACTGCGACAGAGTCTTTTCCCTATCAGTGATAGAGATAGGCTCCTTTGTCAAAAGTGATCGCTTCCCTA
TCAGTGATAGAGACTTCACGGGATAATGTGTTCTACTCCCTATCAGTGATAGAGAGCTTAAGTCAATCCA
ATGCGTTCAGGTGCTCCCTATCAGTGATAGAGAAACTCCGTCATCGTGGATGTCAATACTGACTCCCTAT
CAGTGATAGAGATTGATTTCACCGCTGGCGTCAATTCCCTATCAGTGATAGAGACTTAGGTGTCCCTAGA
ATTACTAGAGATCGATTTTAGAGCTGCCTCCCTATCAGTGATAGAGATTGCTACAACTGCAAGGTAGTCC
CGGTATCCCTATCAGTGATAGAGACTGATAGCTACGAGTCTGAGATCCTACTTGTCCCTATCAGTGATAG
AGACAGTACCGAGTTTTCCCTATCAGTGATAGAGAGCTCATACTGCGACAGAGTCTTTTCCCTATCAGTG
ATAGAGATAGGCTCCTTTGTCAAAAGTGATCGCTTCCCTATCAGTGATAGAGACTTCACGGGATAATGTG
TTCTACTCCCTATCAGTGATAGAGAGCTTAAGTCAATCCAATGCGTTCAGGTGCTCCCTATCAGTGATAG
AGAAACTCCGTCATCGTGGATGTCAATACTGACTCCCTATCAGTGATAGAGATTGATTTCACCGCTGGCG
TCAATTCCCTATCAGTGATAGAGACTTAGGTGTCCCTAGAATTACTAGAGATCGATTTTAGAGCTGCCTC
CCTATCAGTGATAGAGATTGCTACAACTGCAAGGTAGTCCCGGTATCCCTATCAGTGATAGAGACTGATA
GCTACGAGTCTGAGATCCTACTTGTCCCTATCAGTGATAGAGACAGTACCGAGTTTTCCCTATCAGTGAT
AGAGAGCTCATACTGCGACAGAGTCTTTTCCCTATCAGTGATAGAGATAGGCTCCTTTGTCAAAAGTGAT
CGCTTCCCTATCAGTGATAGAGACTTCACGGGATAATGTGTTCTACTCCCTATCAGTGATAGAGAGCTTA
AGTCAATCCAATGCGTTCAGGTGCTCCCTATCAGTGATAGAGAAACTCCGTCATCGTGGATGTCAATACT
GACTCCCTATCAGTGATAGAGATTGATTTCACCGCTGGCGTCAATTCCCTATCAGTGATAGAGACTTAGG
TGTCCCTAGAATTACTAGAGATCGATTTTAGAGCTGCCTCCCTATCAGTGATAGAGATTGCTACAACTGC
AAGGTAGTCCCGGTATCCCTATCAGTGATAGAGACTGATAGCTACGAGTCTGAGATCCTACTTGTCCCTA
TCAGTGATAGAGACAGTACCGAGTTTTCCCTATCAGTGATAGAGAGCTCATACTGCGACAGAGTCTTTTC
CCTATCAGTGATAGAGATAGGCTCCTTTGTCAAAAGTGATCGCTTCCCTATCAGTGATAGAGACTTCACG
GGATAATGTGTTCTACTCCCTATCAGTGATAGAGAGCTTAAGTCAATCCAATGCGTTCAGGTGCTCCCTA
TCAGTGATAGAGAAACTCCGTCATCGTGGATGTCAATACTGACTCCCTATCAGTGATAGAGATTGATTTC
ACCGCTGGCGTCAATTCCCTATCAGTGATAGAGACTTAGGTGTCCCTAGAATTACTAGAGATCGATTTTA
GAGCTGCCTCCCTATCAGTGATAGAGATTGCTACAACTGCAAGGTAGTCCCGGTATCCCTATCAGTGATA
GAGACTGATAGCTACGAGTCTGAGATCCTACTTGTCCCTATCAGTGATAGAGACAGTACCGAGTTTTCCC
TATCAGTGATAGAGAGCTCATACTGCGACAGAGTCTTTTCCCTATCAGTGATAGAGATAGGCTCCTTTGT
CAAAAGTGATCGCTTCCCTATCAGTGATAGAGACTTCACGGGATAATGTGTTCTACTCCCTATCAGTGAT
AGAGAGCTTAAGTCAATCCAATGCGTTCAGGTGCTCCCTATCAGTGATAGAGAAACTCCGTCATCGTGGA
TGTCAATACTGACTCCCTATCAGTGATAGAGATTGATTTCACCGCTGGCGTCAATTCCCTATCAGTGATA
GAGACTTAGGTGTCCCTAGAATTACTAGAGATCGATTTTAGAGCTGCCTCCCTATCAGTGATAGAGATTG
CTACAACTGCAAGGTAGTCCCGGTATCCCTATCAGTGATAGAGACTGATAGCTACGAGTCTGAGATCCTA
CTTGTCCCTATCAGTGATAGAGACAGTACCGAGTTTTCCCTATCAGTGATAGAGAGCTCATACTGCGACA
GAGTCTTTTCCCTATCAGTGATAGAGATAGGCTCCTTTGTCAAAAGTGATCGCTTCCCTATCAGTGATAG
AGACTTCACGGGATAATGTGTTCTACTCCCTATCAGTGATAGAGAGCTTAAGTCAATCCAATGCGTTCAG
GTGCTCCCTATCAGTGATAGAGAAACTCCGTCATCGTGGATGTCAATACTGACTCCCTATCAGTGATAGA
GATTGATTTCACCGCTGGCGTCAATTCCCTATCAGTGATAGAGACTTAGGTGTCCCTAGAATTACTAGAG
ATCGATTTTAGAGCTGCCTCCCTATCAGTGATAGAGATTGCTACAACTGCAAGGTAGTCCCGGTATCCCT
ATCAGTGATAGAGACTGATAGCTACGAGTCTGAGATCCTACTTGTCCCTATCAGTGATAGAGACAGTACC
GAGTTTTCCCTATCAGTGATAGAGAGCTCATACTGCGACAGAGTCTTTTCCCTATCAGTGATAGAGATAG
GCTCCTTTGTCAAAAGTGATCGCTTCCCTATCAGTGATAGAGACTTCACGGGATAATGTGTTCTACTCCC
TATCAGTGATAGAGAGCTTAAGTCAATCCAATGCGTTCAGGTGCTCCCTATCAGTGATAGAGAAACTCCG
TCATCGTGGATGTCAATACTGACTCCCTATCAGTGATAGAGATTGATTTCACCGCTGGCGTCAATTCCCT
ATCAGTGATAGAGACTTAGGTGTCCCTAGAATTACTAGAGATCGATTTTAGAGCTGCCTCCCTATCAGTG
ATAGAGATTGCTACAACTGCAAGGTAGTCCCGGTATCCCTATCAGTGATAGAGACTGATAGCTACGAGTC
TGAGATCCTACTTGTCCCTATCAGTGATAGAGACAGTACCGAGTTTTCCCTATCAGTGATAGAGAGCTCA
TACTGCGACAGAGTCTTTTCCCTATCAGTGATAGAGATAGGCTCCTTTGTCAAAAGTGATCGCTTCCCTA
TCAGTGATAGAGACTTCACGGGATAATGTGTTCTACTCCCTATCAGTGATAGAGAGCTTAAGTCAATCCA
ATGCGTTCAGGTGCTCCCTATCAGTGATAGAGAAACTCCGTCATCGTGGATGTCAATACTGACTCCCTAT
CAGTGATAGAGATTGATTTCACCGCTGGCGTCAATTCCCTATCAGTGATAGAGACTTAGGTGTCCCTAGA
ATTACTAGAGATCGATTTTAGAGCTGCCTCCCTATCAGTGATAGAGATTGCTACAACTGCAAGGTAGTCC
CGGTATCCCTATCAGTGATAGAGACTGATAGCTACGAGTCTGAGATCCTACTTGTCCCTATCAGTGATAG
AGACAGTACCGAGTTTTCCCTATCAGTGATAGAGAGCTCATACTGCGACAGAGTCTTTTCCCTATCAGTG
ATAGAGATAGGCTCCTTTGTCAAAAGTGATCGCTTCCCTATCAGTGATAGAGACTTCACGGGATAATGTG
TTCTACTCCCTATCAGTGATAGAGAGCTTAAGTCAATCCAATGCGTTCAGGTGCTCCCTATCAGTGATAG
AGAAACTCCGTCATCGTGGATGTCAATACTGACTCCCTATCAGTGATAGAGATTGATTTCACCGCTGGCG
TCAATTCCCTATCAGTGATAGAGACTTAGGTGTCCCTAGAATTACTAGAGATCGATTTTAGAGCTGCCTC
CCTATCAGTGATAGAGATTGCTACAACTGCAAGGTAGTCCCGGTATCCCTATCAGTGATAGAGACTGATA
GCTACGAGTCTGAGATCCTACTTGTCCCTATCAGTGATAGAGACAGTACCGAGTTTTCCCTATCAGTGAT
AGAGAGCTCATACTGCGACAGAGTCTTTTCCCTATCAGTGATAGAGATAGGCTCCTTTGTCAAAAGTGAT
CGCTTCCCTATCAGTGATAGAGACTTCACGGGATAATGTGTTCTACTCCCTATCAGTGATAGAGAGCTTA
AGTCAATCCAATGCGTTCAGGTGCTCCCTATCAGTGATAGAGAAACTCCGTCATCGTGGATGTCAATACT
GACTCCCTATCAGTGATAGAGATTGATTTCACCGCTGGCGTCAATTCCCTATCAGTGATAGAGACTTAGG
TGTCCCTAGAATTACTAGAGATCGATTTTAGAGCTGCCTCCCTATCAGTGATAGAGATTGCTACAACTGC
AAGGTAGTCCCGGTATCCCTATCAGTGATAGAGACTGATAGCTACGAGTCTGAGATCCTACTTGTCCCTA
TCAGTGATAGAGACAGTACCGAGTTTTCCCTATCAGTGATAGAGAGCTCATACTGCGACAGAGTCTTTTC
CCTATCAGTGATAGAGATAGGCTCCTTTGTCAAAAGTGATCGCTTCCCTATCAGTGATAGAGACTTCACG
GGATAATGTGTTCTACTCCCTATCAGTGATAGAGAGCTTAAGTCAATCCAATGCGTTCAGGTGCTCCCTA
TCAGTGATAGAGAAACTCCGTCATCGTGGATGTCAATACTGACTCCCTATCAGTGATAGAGATTGATTTC
ACCGCTGGCGTCAATTCCCTATCAGTGATAGAGACTTAGGTGTCCCTAGAATTACTAGAGATCGATTTTA
GAGCTGCCTCCCTATCAGTGATAGAGATTGCTACAACTGCAAGGTAGTCCCGGTATCCCTATCAGTGATA
GAGACTGATAGCTACGAGTCTGAGATCCTACTTGTCCCTATCAGTGATAGAGACAGTACCGAGTTTTCCC
TATCAGTGATAGAGAGCTCATACTGCGACAGAGTCTTTTCCCTATCAGTGATAGAGATAGGCTCCTTTGT
CAAAAGTGATCGCTTCCCTATCAGTGATAGAGACTTCACGGGATAATGTGTTCTACTCCCTATCAGTGAT
AGAGAGCTTAAGTCAATCCAATGCGTTCAGGTGCTCCCTATCAGTGATAGAGAAACTCCGTCATCGTGGA
TGTCAATACTGACTCCCTATCAGTGATAGAGATTGATTTCACCGCTGGCGTCAATTCCCTATCAGTGATA
GAGACTTAGGTGTCCCTAGAATTACTAGAGATCGATTTTAGAGCTGCCTCCCTATCAGTGATAGAGATTG
CTACAACTGCAAGGTAGTCCCGGTATCCCTATCAGTGATAGAGACTGATAGCTACGAGTCTGAGATCCTA
CTTGTCCCTATCAGTGATAGAGACAGTACCGAGTTTTCCCTATCAGTGATAGAGAGCTCATACTGCGACA
GAGTCTTTTCCCTATCAGTGATAGAGATAGGCTCCTTTGTCAAAAGTGATCGCTTCCCTATCAGTGATAG
AGACTTCACGGGATAATGTGTTCTACTCCCTATCAGTGATAGAGAGCTTAAGTCAATCCAATGCGTTCAG
GTGCTCCCTATCAGTGATAGAGAAACTCCGTCATCGTGGATGTCAATACTGACTCCCTATCAGTGATAGA
GATTGATTTCACCGCTGGCGTCAATTCCCTATCAGTGATAGAGACTTAGGTGTCCCTAGAATTACTAGAG
ATCGATTTTAGAGCTGCCTCCCTATCAGTGATAGAGATTGCTACAACTGCAAGGTAGTCCCGGTATCCCT
ATCAGTGATAGAGACTGATAGCTACGAGTCTGAGATCCTACTTGTCCCTATCAGTGATAGAGACAGTACC
GAGTTTTCCCTATCAGTGATAGAGAGCTCATACTGCGACAGAGTCTTTTCCCTATCAGTGATAGAGATAG
GCTCCTTTGTCAAAAGTGATCGCTTCCCTATCAGTGATAGAGACTTCACGGGATAATGTGTTCTACTCCC
TATCAGTGATAGAGAGCTTAAGTCAATCCAATGCGTTCAGGTGCTCCCTATCAGTGATAGAGAAACTCCG
TCATCGTGGATGTCAATACTGACTCCCTATCAGTGATAGAGATTGATTTCACCGCTGGCGTCAATTCCCT
ATCAGTGATAGAGACTTAGGTGTCCCTAGAATTACTAGAGATCGATTTTAGAGCTGCCTCCCTATCAGTG
ATAGAGATTGCTACAACTGCAAGGTAGTCCCGGTATCCCTATCAGTGATAGAGACTGATAGCTACGAGTC
TGAGATCCTACTTGTCCCTATCAGTGATAGAGACAGTACCGAGTTTTCCCTATCAGTGATAGAGAGCTCA
TACTGCGACAGAGTCTTTTCCCTATCAGTGATAGAGATAGGCTCCTTTGTCAAAAGTGATCGCTTCCCTA
TCAGTGATAGAGACTTCACGGGATAATGTGTTCTACTCCCTATCAGTGATAGAGAGCTTAAGTCAATCCA
ATGCGTTCAGGTGCTCCCTATCAGTGATAGAGAAACTCCGTCATCGTGGATGTCAATACTGACTCCCTAT
CAGTGATAGAGATTGATTTCACCGCTGGCGTCAATTCCCTATCAGTGATAGAGACTTAGGTGTCCCTAGA
ATTACTAGAGATCGATTTTAGAGCTGCCTCCCTATCAGTGATAGAGATTGCTACAACTGCAAGGTAGTCC
CGGTATCCCTATCAGTGATAGAGACTGATAGCTACGAGTCTGAGATCCTACTTGTCCCTATCAGTGATAG
AGACAGTACCGAGTTTTCCCTATCAGTGATAGAGAGCTCATACTGCGACAGAGTCTTTTCCCTATCAGTG
ATAGAGATAGGCTCCTTTGTCAAAAGTGATCGCTTCCCTATCAGTGATAGAGACTTCACGGGATAATGTG
TTCTACTCCCTATCAGTGATAGAGAGCTTAAGTCAATCCAATGCGTTCAGGTGCTCCCTATCAGTGATAG
AGAAACTCCGTCATCGTGGATGTCAATACTGACTCCCTATCAGTGATAGAGATTGATTTCACCGCTGGCG
TCAATTCCCTATCAGTGATAGAGACTTAGGTGTCCCTAGAATTACTAGAGATCGATTTTAGAGCTGCCTC
CCTATCAGTGATAGAGATTGCTACAACTGCAAGGTAGTCCCGGTATCCCTATCAGTGATAGAGACTGATA
GCTACGAGTCTGAGATCCTACTTGTCCCTATCAGTGATAGAGACAGTACCGAGTTTTCCCTATCAGTGAT
AGAGAGCTCATACTGCGACAGAGTCTTTTCCCTATCAGTGATAGAGATAGGCTCCTTTGTCAAAAGTGAT
CGCTTCCCTATCAGTGATAGAGACTTCACGGGATAATGTGTTCTACTCCCTATCAGTGATAGAGAGCTTA
AGTCAATCCAATGCGTTCAGGTGCTCCCTATCAGTGATAGAGAAACTCCGTCATCGTGGATGTCAATACT
GACTCCCTATCAGTGATAGAGATTGATTTCACCGCTGGCGTCAATTCCCTATCAGTGATAGAGACTTAGG
TGTCCCTAGAATTACTAGAGCCAGGCATCAAATAAAACGAAAGGCTCAGTCGAAAGACTGGGCCTTTCGT
TTTATCTGTTGTTTGTCGGTGAACGCTCTCTACTAGAGTCACACTGGCTCACCTTCGGGTGGGCCTTTCT
GCGTTTATA
